>Addgene plasmid #16143 | pBSc + Shab | addgene partial sequence | sequence record 22545 | T3 5'-GCAATTAACCCTCACTAAAGG-3'
CCCCCTCGAGGTCGACGGTATCGATAAGCTTGACGACAATTGACGCGATGTAGCGACTTATGGTCGGCGA
ACGCGACAGGGACCGTGAGGCGGTACGCTGGGCAACGGGTGAATCAACACCGCTTCAAACCAATAATGGA
GTATTACAAATGGTCGGGCAATTGCAAGGTGGACAGGCTGCTGGCCAGCAACAGCAACAGCAACAAGCGA
CTCAGCAACAGCAACACTCGAAGCAGCAGCTGCAACAGCAGCAGCAGCAACAGCAGCAACTGCAACTCAA
GCAGCATCAGCAGCAGCAACAGGACATCCTGTATCAGCAACATAACGAGGCAATTGCAATTGCACGCGGA
CTGCAGGCTGCAACACCTGCCGACATCGGCGATAATCAGCCGTACTACGATACAAGCGGTAATGTCGATT
GGGAGCGGGCGATGGGAGCCGGTGGAGCTGGTGCATATGGTGGCATCGGCATCGGATCTCTACCAGCAGC
TGGCGGTGCTGCTTATCACCTTGGGCCAGCTAATCCCGCAGGCCTCGTTTCTCGTCACTTGGATTACGGT
GATGGCGGCCACCTTGCTGGCCCATCCGCCGGTCTTCCTGCTGGAGCTGTGGGATCAGGAGCAGGAGCGG
GAGCCGGTGCGGGAGCATCAGTCACGGGATCAGGATCAGGAGCAGGGACAGGAACAGGAACCGGAGCCGG
ATCTGGATCGGGCAGTGGAGCAGCAGGCAAGGAAGTTCGCTA
