[The description below was written by a language model from this plasmid's Addgene catalogue record.]
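Description:
pBSc + Shab is a bacterial cloning plasmid catalogued as a Xenopus oocyte expression vector, carrying a cDNA for the Drosophila melanogaster Shab gene (the Shab-PA isoform, also annotated CG1066-PA). The backbone, pBSc, is listed at about 3.2 kb and the insert at about 2.4 kb. The plasmid is propagated in standard E. coli cloning strains under ampicillin selection. The record gives no copy number and names no origin of replication, and no feature table is provided, so finer details of the backbone cannot be confirmed.

The Shab insert was placed between HindIII and SacII sites by restriction cloning. Both sites are retained, so the fragment can be excised again, and no mutations are recorded. Shab comes from work describing a family of putative potassium channel genes in Drosophila. The record does not explicitly state a promoter, but T3 and T7 are listed as the 5′ and 3′ sequencing primers, indicating that these phage promoter sequences flank the insert. In vectors of this kind, such promoters are typically used to transcribe RNA in vitro from the linearised template, and the T3 site lies on the 5′ side, which would suit sense-strand synthesis, although the record does not say this directly. The resulting cRNA would be injected into Xenopus oocytes for translation, the usual route for expressing an ion channel and characterising its currents electrophysiologically. No epitope tags, reporters or eukaryotic regulatory elements are recorded.
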