Addgene plasmid #16143: pBSc + Shab
Depositing lab: Larry Salkoff. Depositing organization: Washington University in Saint Louis. Publication: A family of putative potassium channel genes in Drosophila. Butler A, Wei AG, Baker K, Salkoff L. Science. 1989 Feb 17. 243(4893):943-7. 10.1126/science.2493160 PubMed 2493160.
Backbone
  Vector backbone: pBSc
  Backbone size w/o insert (bp): 3200
  Vector type: Xenopus Oocyte expression
Growth in bacteria
  Bacterial resistance: Ampicillin, 100 μg/mL
  Growth temperature: 37°C
  Growth strain: DH5alpha
  Copy number: Unknown
Gene/Insert
  Gene/Insert name: Shab-PA (alt name: CG1066-PA)
  Species: D. melanogaster (fly)
  Insert size (bp): 2400
  Mutation: N/A
  GenBank ID: FBgn0003383
  Entrez Gene: Shab (a.k.a. CG1066, Dmel\CG1066, dShab, shab)
  Cloning method: Restriction Enzyme; 5′ cloning site Hind111 (not destroyed); 3′ cloning site Sac11 (not destroyed)
  Sequencing primers: 5′ T3; 3′ T7
Terms and licenses: Academic/Nonprofit Terms; Industry Terms: Not Available to Industry
How to cite: pBSc + Shab was a gift from Larry Salkoff (Addgene plasmid # 16143 ; http://n2t.net/addgene:16143 ; RRID:Addgene_16143)
